>Addgene plasmid #49722 | pVRb32_1122 | depositor full sequence | sequence record 74519 | pVRb32_1122 sequence 4327 bps
GCGACTTTATTTAACAGCGGCATGGCCAGGGAACCGATGCGTCAATCGCACCACACAATGACAACTGCTC
TCATCATTGAGGATCCTGTCAATTTCCGCGATAGAGGAGGTAAAGATGAGCAAAGGAGAAGAACTTTTCA
CTGGAGTTGTCCCAATTCTTGTTGAATTAGATGGTGATGTTAATGGGCACAAATTTTCTGTCCGTGGAGA
GGGTGAAGGTGATGCTACAAACGGAAAACTCACCCTTAAATTTATTTGCACTACTGGAAAACTACCTGTT
CCGTGGCCAACACTTGTCACTACTCTGACCTATGGTGTTCAATGCTTTTCCCGTTATCCGGATCACATGA
AACGGCATGACTTTTTCAAGAGTGCCATGCCCGAAGGTTATGTACAGGAACGCACTATATCTTTCAAAGA
TGACGGGACCTACAAGACGCGTGCTGAAGTCAAGTTTGAAGGTGATACCCTTGTTAATCGTATCGAGTTA
AAGGGTATTGATTTTAAAGAAGATGGAAACATTCTTGGACACAAACTCGAGTACAACTTTAACTCACACA
ATGTATACATCACGGCAGACAAACAAAAGAATGGAATCAAAGCTAACTTCAAAATTCGCCACAACGTTGA
AGATGGTTCCGTTCAACTAGCAGACCATTATCAACAAAATACTCCAATTGGCGATGGCCCTGTCCTTTTA
CCAGACAACCATTACCTGTCGACACAATCTGTCCTTTCGAAAGATCCCAACGAAAAGCGTGACCACATGG
TCCTTCTTGAGTTTGTAACTGCTGCTGGGATTACACATGGCATGGATGAGCTCTACAAATAATAAATGTC
CAGACCTGCAGGCATGCAAGCCTCTAGAGGCATCAAATAAAACGAAAGGCTCAGTCGAAAGACTGGGCCT
TTCGTTTTATCTGTTGTTTGTCGGTGAACGCTCTCCTGAGTAGGACAAATCCGCCGCCCTAGACCTAGGG
TACGGGTTTTGCTGCCCGCAAACGGGCTGTTCTGGTGTTGCTAGTTTGTTATCAGAATCGCAGATCCGGC
TTCAGGTTTGCCGGCTGAAAGCGCTATTTCTTCCAGAATTGCCATGATTTTTTCCCCACGGGAGGCGTCA
CTGGCTCCCGTGTTGTCGGCAGCTTTGATTCGATAAGCAGCATCGCCTGTTTCAGGCTGTCTATGTGTGA
CTGTTGAGCTGTAACAAGTTGTCTCAGGTGTTCAATTTCATGTTCTAGTTGCTTTGTTTTACTGGTTTCA
CCTGTTCTATTAGGTGTTACATGCTGTTCATCTGTTACATTGTCGATCTGTTCATGGTGAACAGCTTTAA
ATGCACCAAAAACTCGTAAAAGCTCTGATGTATCTATCTTTTTTACACCGTTTTCATCTGTGCATATGGA
CAGTTTTCCCTTTGATATCTAACGGTGAACAGTTGTTCTACTTTTGTTTGTTAGTCTTGATGCTTCACTG
ATAGATACAAGAGCCATAAGAACCTCAGATCCTTCCGTATTTAGCCAGTATGTTCTCTAGTGTGGTTCGT
TGTTTTTGCGTGAGCCATGAGAACGAACCATTGAGATCATGCTTACTTTGCATGTCACTCAAAAATTTTG
CCTCAAAACTGGTGAGCTGAATTTTTGCAGTTAAAGCATCGTGTAGTGTTTTTCTTAGTCCGTTACGTAG
GTAGGAATCTGATGTAATGGTTGTTGGTATTTTGTCACCATTCATTTTTATCTGGTTGTTCTCAAGTTCG
GTTACGAGATCCATTTGTCTATCTAGTTCAACTTGGAAAATCAACGTATCAGTCGGGCGGCCTCGCTTAT
CAACCACCAATTTCATATTGCTGTAAGTGTTTAAATCTTTACTTATTGGTTTCAAAACCCATTGGTTAAG
CCTTTTAAACTCATGGTAGTTATTTTCAAGCATTAACATGAACTTAAATTCATCAAGGCTAATCTCTATA
TTTGCCTTGTGAGTTTTCTTTTGTGTTAGTTCTTTTAATAACCACTCATAAATCCTCATAGAGTATTTGT
TTTCAAAAGACTTAACATGTTCCAGATTATATTTTATGAATTTTTTTAACTGGAAAAGATAAGGCAATAT
CTCTTCACTAAAAACTAATTCTAATTTTTCGCTTGAGAACTTGGCATAGTTTGTCCACTGGAAAATCTCA
AAGCCTTTAACCAAAGGATTCCTGATTTCCACAGTTCTCGTCATCAGCTCTCTGGTTGCTTTAGCTAATA
CACCATAAGCATTTTCCCTACTGATGTTCATCATCTGAGCGTATTGGTTATAAGTGAACGATACCGTCCG
TTCTTTCCTTGTAGGGTTTTCAATCGTGGGGTTGAGTAGTGCCACACAGCATAAAATTAGCTTGGTTTCA
TGCTCCGTTAAGTCATAGCGACTAATCGCTAGTTCATTTGCTTTGAAAACAACTAATTCAGACATACATC
TCAATTGGTCTAGGTGATTTTAATCACTATACCAATTGAGATGGGCTAGTCAATGATAATTACTAGTCCT
TTTCCTTTGAGTTGTGGGTATCTGTAAATTCTGCTAGACCTTTGCTGGAAAACTTGTAAATTCTGCTAGA
CCCTCTGTAAATTCCGCTAGACCTTTGTGTGTTTTTTTTGTTTATATTCAAGTGGTTATAATTTATAGAA
TAAAGAAAGAATAAAAAAAGATAAAAAGAATAGATCCCAGCCCTGTGTATAACTCACTACTTTAGTCAGT
TCCGCAGTATTACAAAAGGATGTCGCAAACGCTGTTTGCTCCTCTACAAAACAGACCTTAAAACCCTAAA
GGCTTAAGTAGCACCCTCGCAAGCTCGGGCAAATCGCTGAATATTCCTTTTGTCTCCGACCATCAGGCAC
CTGAGTCGCTGTCTTTTTCGTGACATTCAGTTCGCTGCGCTCACGGCTCTGGCAGTGAATGGGGGTAAAT
GGCACTACAGGCGCCTTTTATGGATTCATGCAAGGAAACTACCCATAATACAAGAAAAGCCCGTCACGGG
CTTCTCAGGGCGTTTTATGGCGGGTCTGCTATGTGGTGCTATCTGACTTTTTGCTGTTCAGCAGTTCCTG
CCCTCTGATTTTCCAGTCTGACCACTTCGGATTATCCCGTGACAGGTCATTCAGACTGGCTAATGCACCC
AGTAAGGCAGCGGTATCATCAACAGGCTTACCCGTCTTACTGTCCCTAGTGCTTGGATTCTCACCAATAA
AAAACGCCCGGCGGCAACCGAGCGTTCTGAACAAATCCAGATGGAGTTCTGAGGTCATTACTGGATCTAT
CAACAGGAGTCCAAGCGAGCTCTCGAACCCCAGAGTCCCGCTCAGAAGAACTCGTCAAGAAGGCGATAGA
AGGCGATGCGCTGCGAATCGGGAGCGGCGATACCGTAAAGCACGAGGAAGCGGTCAGCCCATTCGCCGCC
AAGCTCTTCAGCAATATCACGGGTAGCCAACGCTATGTCCTGATAGCGGTCCGCCACACCCAGCCGGCCA
CAGTCGATGAATCCAGAAAAGCGGCCATTTTCCACCATGATATTCGGCAAGCAGGCATCGCCATGGGTCA
CGACGAGATCCTCGCCGTCGGGCATGCGCGCCTTGAGCCTGGCGAACAGTTCGGCTGGCGCGAGCCCCTG
ATGCTCTTCGTCCAGATCATCCTGATCGACAAGACCGGCTTCCATCCGAGTACGTGCTCGCTCGATGCGA
TGTTTCGCTTGGTGGTCGAATGGGCAGGTAGCCGGATCAAGCGTATGCAGCCGCCGCATTGCATCAGCCA
TGATGGATACTTTCTCGGCAGGAGCAAGGTGAGATGACAGGAGATCCTGCCCCGGCACTTCGCCCAATAG
CAGCCAGTCCCTTCCCGCTTCAGTGACAACGTCGAGCACAGCTGCGCAAGGAACGCCCGTCGTGGCCAGC
CACGATAGCCGCGCTGCCTCGTCCTGCAGTTCATTCAGGGCACCGGACAGGTCGGTCTTGACAAAAAGAA
CCGGGCGCCCCTGCGCTGACAGCCGGAACACGGCGGCATCAGAGCAGCCGATTGTCTGTTGTGCCCAGTC
ATAGCCGAATAGCCTCTCCACCCAAGCGGCCGGAGAACCTGCGTGCAATCCATCTTGTTCAATCATGCGA
AACGATCCTCATCCTGTCTCTTGATCAGATCTTGATCCCCTGCGCCATCAGATCCTTGGCGGCAAGAAAG
CCATCCAGTTTACTTTGCAGGGCTTCCCAACCTTACCAGAGGGCGCCCCAGCTGGCAATTCCGACGTCTA
AGAAACCATTATTATCATGACATTAACCTATAAAAATAGGCGTATCACGAGGCCCTT
Features (pLannotate 1.2.2; 8 found; start..end, strand, type, name):
    116..829     +  CDS            Superfolder GFP: Superfolder GFP is a basic (constitutively fluorescent) green fluorescent protein published in 2005, derived from Aequorea victoria. It is reported to be a very rapidly-maturing weak dimer.
    843..861     +  misc_feature   MCS (fragment): pUC18/19 multiple cloning site
    874..960     +  terminator     rrnB T1 terminator: Escherichia coli rrnB; transcription terminator T1 from the E. coli rrnB gene
   1495..2445    -  CDS            Rep101: RepA protein needed for replication with the pSC101 origin; rep101
   2493..2715    -  rep_origin     pSC101 ori: low-copy replication origin that requires the Rep101 protein
   3207..3301    -  terminator     lambda t0 terminator: transcription terminator from phage lambda
   3335..4126    -  CDS            neo: KKA2_KLEPN - Also known as kan, nptII. Experimental evidence at protein level: Swiss-Prot protein existence level 1. Resistance to kanamycin, neomycin, paromomycin, ribostamycin, butirosin and gentamicin B. From Klebsiella pneumoniae.
   4158..4277    -  CDS            tnpA (fragment): TN5P_ECOLX - Also known as tnp. Experimental evidence at protein level: Swiss-Prot protein existence level 1. Mediates transposition of transposon Tn5 by a 'cut and paste' mechanism. First, the monomeric transposase binds the 19 bp inverted DNA repeats flanking the transposon. Then, dimerization of the DNA- bound transposase creates a synaptic DNA complex. After nicking of the first DNA strand, excision of the transposon proceeds through a series of intermediates. The transposase then mediates the insertion of the transposon at a new site by strand transfer. The activity of the wild- type tran
