[The description below was written by a language model from this plasmid's Addgene catalogue record and pLannotate feature annotations shown in this document.]
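Description:
pVRb32_1122 is a low-copy bacterial reporter plasmid of 4,327 bp built on the pVRb backbone for synthetic biology work in Escherichia coli. It replicates from the pSC101 origin, which depends on the plasmid-encoded Rep101 (RepA) protein also annotated in the sequence, and this accounts for the low copy number listed. Selection is by kanamycin through the neo (nptII) aminoglycoside phosphotransferase gene, which is followed by the phage lambda t0 terminator. A short fragment of the Tn5 transposase coding sequence lies next to the resistance gene. It is most likely a non-functional remnant of the transposon from which the marker was derived.

The payload is superfolder GFP (sfgfp), a rapidly maturing, constitutively fluorescent derivative of Aequorea victoria GFP. According to the catalogue entry it is expressed from the promoter Pecf32_1122. The automated annotation does not mark this promoter, but the roughly 115 bp upstream of the sfGFP reading frame is where it would be expected to sit. Downstream of the reporter are a small remnant of a pUC-type multiple cloning site and the rrnB T1 terminator, which stops transcription from running into the replication module.

The promoter name and the associated publication, which mapped crosstalk among sigma factors, anti-sigma factors and their promoters, indicate that Pecf32_1122 is an extracytoplasmic function (ECF) sigma-dependent promoter. Fluorescence from this plasmid would therefore report the activity of a sigma factor supplied from elsewhere, since none is encoded here. This makes it suited to measuring promoter activation, orthogonality and anti-sigma repression when designing genetic switches.
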