Addgene plasmid #49722: pVRb32_1122
Depositing lab: Christopher Voigt. Depositing organization: University of California, San Francisco (UCSF). Publication: Design of orthogonal genetic switches based on a crosstalk map of sigmas, anti-sigmas, and promoters. Rhodius VA, Segall-Shapiro TH, Sharon BD, Ghodasara A, Orlova E, Tabakh H, Burkhardt DH, Clancy K, Peterson TC, Gross CA, Voigt CA. Mol Syst Biol. 2013 Oct 29;9:702. doi: 10.1038/msb.2013.58. PubMed 24169405.
Backbone
  Vector backbone: pVRb
  Vector type: Bacterial Expression, Synthetic Biology
Growth in bacteria
  Bacterial resistance: Kanamycin, 50 μg/mL
  Growth temperature: 37°C
  Growth strain: DH10B
  Copy number: Low Copy
Gene/Insert
  Gene/Insert name: sfgfp
  Species: Aequorea victoria
  Promoter: Pecf32_1122
  Cloning method: Ligation Independent Cloning
  Sequencing primers: 5′ tggcaattccgacgtctaag; 3′ cgttcaccgacaaacaacag
Terms and licenses: Academic/Nonprofit Terms; Industry Terms: Not Available to Industry
How to cite: pVRb32_1122 was a gift from Christopher Voigt (Addgene plasmid # 49722 ; http://n2t.net/addgene:49722 ; RRID:Addgene_49722)
