>Addgene plasmid #49722 | pVRb32_1122 | depositor partial sequence | sequence record 74122 | pECF promoter
GCGACTTTATTTAACAGCGGCATGGCCAGGGAACCGATGCGTCAATCGCACCACACAATGACAACTGCTC
TCATCATTGA
