>Addgene plasmid #49722 | pVRb32_1122 | depositor partial sequence | sequence record 74123 | pVRb backbone
GGATCCTGTCAATTTCCGCGATAGAGGAGGTAAAGATGAGCAAAGGAGAAGAACTTTTCACTGGAGTTGT
CCCAATTCTTGTTGAATTAGATGGTGATGTTAATGGGCACAAATTTTCTGTCCGTGGAGAGGGTGAAGGT
GATGCTACAAACGGAAAACTCACCCTTAAATTTATTTGCACTACTGGAAAACTACCTGTTCCGTGGCCAA
CACTTGTCACTACTCTGACCTATGGTGTTCAATGCTTTTCCCGTTATCCGGATCACATGAAACGGCATGA
CTTTTTCAAGAGTGCCATGCCCGAAGGTTATGTACAGGAACGCACTATATCTTTCAAAGATGACGGGACC
TACAAGACGCGTGCTGAAGTCAAGTTTGAAGGTGATACCCTTGTTAATCGTATCGAGTTAAAGGGTATTG
ATTTTAAAGAAGATGGAAACATTCTTGGACACAAACTCGAGTACAACTTTAACTCACACAATGTATACAT
CACGGCAGACAAACAAAAGAATGGAATCAAAGCTAACTTCAAAATTCGCCACAACGTTGAAGATGGTTCC
GTTCAACTAGCAGACCATTATCAACAAAATACTCCAATTGGCGATGGCCCTGTCCTTTTACCAGACAACC
ATTACCTGTCGACACAATCTGTCCTTTCGAAAGATCCCAACGAAAAGCGTGACCACATGGTCCTTCTTGA
GTTTGTAACTGCTGCTGGGATTACACATGGCATGGATGAGCTCTACAAATAATAAATGTCCAGACCTGCA
GGCATGCAAGCCTCTAGAGGCATCAAATAAAACGAAAGGCTCAGTCGAAAGACTGGGCCTTTCGTTTTAT
CTGTTGTTTGTCGGTGAACGCTCTCCTGAGTAGGACAAATCCGCCGCCCTAGACCTAGGGTACGGGTTTT
GCTGCCCGCAAACGGGCTGTTCTGGTGTTGCTAGTTTGTTATCAGAATCGCAGATCCGGCTTCAGGTTTG
CCGGCTGAAAGCGCTATTTCTTCCAGAATTGCCATGATTTTTTCCCCACGGGAGGCGTCACTGGCTCCCG
TGTTGTCGGCAGCTTTGATTCGATAAGCAGCATCGCCTGTTTCAGGCTGTCTATGTGTGACTGTTGAGCT
GTAACAAGTTGTCTCAGGTGTTCAATTTCATGTTCTAGTTGCTTTGTTTTACTGGTTTCACCTGTTCTAT
TAGGTGTTACATGCTGTTCATCTGTTACATTGTCGATCTGTTCATGGTGAACAGCTTTAAATGCACCAAA
AACTCGTAAAAGCTCTGATGTATCTATCTTTTTTACACCGTTTTCATCTGTGCATATGGACAGTTTTCCC
TTTGATATCTAACGGTGAACAGTTGTTCTACTTTTGTTTGTTAGTCTTGATGCTTCACTGATAGATACAA
GAGCCATAAGAACCTCAGATCCTTCCGTATTTAGCCAGTATGTTCTCTAGTGTGGTTCGTTGTTTTTGCG
TGAGCCATGAGAACGAACCATTGAGATCATGCTTACTTTGCATGTCACTCAAAAATTTTGCCTCAAAACT
GGTGAGCTGAATTTTTGCAGTTAAAGCATCGTGTAGTGTTTTTCTTAGTCCGTTACGTAGGTAGGAATCT
GATGTAATGGTTGTTGGTATTTTGTCACCATTCATTTTTATCTGGTTGTTCTCAAGTTCGGTTACGAGAT
CCATTTGTCTATCTAGTTCAACTTGGAAAATCAACGTATCAGTCGGGCGGCCTCGCTTATCAACCACCAA
TTTCATATTGCTGTAAGTGTTTAAATCTTTACTTATTGGTTTCAAAACCCATTGGTTAAGCCTTTTAAAC
TCATGGTAGTTATTTTCAAGCATTAACATGAACTTAAATTCATCAAGGCTAATCTCTATATTTGCCTTGT
GAGTTTTCTTTTGTGTTAGTTCTTTTAATAACCACTCATAAATCCTCATAGAGTATTTGTTTTCAAAAGA
CTTAACATGTTCCAGATTATATTTTATGAATTTTTTTAACTGGAAAAGATAAGGCAATATCTCTTCACTA
AAAACTAATTCTAATTTTTCGCTTGAGAACTTGGCATAGTTTGTCCACTGGAAAATCTCAAAGCCTTTAA
CCAAAGGATTCCTGATTTCCACAGTTCTCGTCATCAGCTCTCTGGTTGCTTTAGCTAATACACCATAAGC
ATTTTCCCTACTGATGTTCATCATCTGAGCGTATTGGTTATAAGTGAACGATACCGTCCGTTCTTTCCTT
GTAGGGTTTTCAATCGTGGGGTTGAGTAGTGCCACACAGCATAAAATTAGCTTGGTTTCATGCTCCGTTA
AGTCATAGCGACTAATCGCTAGTTCATTTGCTTTGAAAACAACTAATTCAGACATACATCTCAATTGGTC
TAGGTGATTTTAATCACTATACCAATTGAGATGGGCTAGTCAATGATAATTACTAGTCCTTTTCCTTTGA
GTTGTGGGTATCTGTAAATTCTGCTAGACCTTTGCTGGAAAACTTGTAAATTCTGCTAGACCCTCTGTAA
ATTCCGCTAGACCTTTGTGTGTTTTTTTTGTTTATATTCAAGTGGTTATAATTTATAGAATAAAGAAAGA
ATAAAAAAAGATAAAAAGAATAGATCCCAGCCCTGTGTATAACTCACTACTTTAGTCAGTTCCGCAGTAT
TACAAAAGGATGTCGCAAACGCTGTTTGCTCCTCTACAAAACAGACCTTAAAACCCTAAAGGCTTAAGTA
GCACCCTCGCAAGCTCGGGCAAATCGCTGAATATTCCTTTTGTCTCCGACCATCAGGCACCTGAGTCGCT
GTCTTTTTCGTGACATTCAGTTCGCTGCGCTCACGGCTCTGGCAGTGAATGGGGGTAAATGGCACTACAG
GCGCCTTTTATGGATTCATGCAAGGAAACTACCCATAATACAAGAAAAGCCCGTCACGGGCTTCTCAGGG
CGTTTTATGGCGGGTCTGCTATGTGGTGCTATCTGACTTTTTGCTGTTCAGCAGTTCCTGCCCTCTGATT
TTCCAGTCTGACCACTTCGGATTATCCCGTGACAGGTCATTCAGACTGGCTAATGCACCCAGTAAGGCAG
CGGTATCATCAACAGGCTTACCCGTCTTACTGTCCCTAGTGCTTGGATTCTCACCAATAAAAAACGCCCG
GCGGCAACCGAGCGTTCTGAACAAATCCAGATGGAGTTCTGAGGTCATTACTGGATCTATCAACAGGAGT
CCAAGCGAGCTCTCGAACCCCAGAGTCCCGCTCAGAAGAACTCGTCAAGAAGGCGATAGAAGGCGATGCG
CTGCGAATCGGGAGCGGCGATACCGTAAAGCACGAGGAAGCGGTCAGCCCATTCGCCGCCAAGCTCTTCA
GCAATATCACGGGTAGCCAACGCTATGTCCTGATAGCGGTCCGCCACACCCAGCCGGCCACAGTCGATGA
ATCCAGAAAAGCGGCCATTTTCCACCATGATATTCGGCAAGCAGGCATCGCCATGGGTCACGACGAGATC
CTCGCCGTCGGGCATGCGCGCCTTGAGCCTGGCGAACAGTTCGGCTGGCGCGAGCCCCTGATGCTCTTCG
TCCAGATCATCCTGATCGACAAGACCGGCTTCCATCCGAGTACGTGCTCGCTCGATGCGATGTTTCGCTT
GGTGGTCGAATGGGCAGGTAGCCGGATCAAGCGTATGCAGCCGCCGCATTGCATCAGCCATGATGGATAC
TTTCTCGGCAGGAGCAAGGTGAGATGACAGGAGATCCTGCCCCGGCACTTCGCCCAATAGCAGCCAGTCC
CTTCCCGCTTCAGTGACAACGTCGAGCACAGCTGCGCAAGGAACGCCCGTCGTGGCCAGCCACGATAGCC
GCGCTGCCTCGTCCTGCAGTTCATTCAGGGCACCGGACAGGTCGGTCTTGACAAAAAGAACCGGGCGCCC
CTGCGCTGACAGCCGGAACACGGCGGCATCAGAGCAGCCGATTGTCTGTTGTGCCCAGTCATAGCCGAAT
AGCCTCTCCACCCAAGCGGCCGGAGAACCTGCGTGCAATCCATCTTGTTCAATCATGCGAAACGATCCTC
ATCCTGTCTCTTGATCAGATCTTGATCCCCTGCGCCATCAGATCCTTGGCGGCAAGAAAGCCATCCAGTT
TACTTTGCAGGGCTTCCCAACCTTACCAGAGGGCGCCCCAGCTGGCAATTCCGACGTCTAAGAAACCATT
ATTATCATGACATTAACCTATAAAAATAGGCGTATCACGAGGCCCTT
