>Addgene plasmid #49722 | pVRb32_1122 | addgene partial sequence | sequence record 77111 | psc101-For 5'-GATCAGATCATGATCCCCTGCGCCATCAGATCC-3'
GGCGGCAAGAAAGCCATCCAGTTTACTTTGCAGGGCTTCCCAACCTTACCAGAGGGCGCCCCAGCTGGCA
ATTCCGACGTCTAAGAAACCATTATTATCATGACATTAACCTATAAAAATAGGCGTATCACGAGGCCCTT
GCGACTTTATTTAACAGCGGCATGGCCAGGGAACCGATGCGTCAATCGCACCACACAATGACAACTGCTC
TCATCATTGAGGATCCTGTCAATTTCCGCGATAGAGGAGGTAAAGATGAGCAAAGGAGAAGAACTTTTCA
CTGGAGTTGTCCCAATTCTTGTTGAATTAGATGGTGATGTTAATGGGCACAAATTTTCTGTCCGTGGAGA
GGGTGAAGGTGATGCTACAAACGGAAAACTCACCCTTAAATTTATTTGCACTACTGGAAAACTACCTGTT
CCGTGGCCAACACTTGTCACTACTCTGACCTATGGTGTTCAATGCTTTTCCCGTTATCCGGATCACATGA
AACGGCATGACTTTTTCAAGAGTGCCATGCCCGAAGGTTATGTACAGGAACGCACTATATCTTTCAAAGA
TGACGGGACCTACAAGACGCGTGCTGAAGTCAAGTTTGAAGGTGATACCCTTGTTAATCGTATCGAGTTA
AAGGGTATTGATTTTAAAGAAGATGGAAACATTCTTGGACACAAACTCGAGTACAACTTTAACTCACACA
ATGTATACATCACGGCAGACAAACAAAAGAATGGAATCAAAGCTAACTTCAAAATTCGCCACAACGTTGA
AGATGGTTCCGTTCAACTAGCAGACCATTATCAACAAAATACTCCAATTGGCGATGGCCCTGTCCTTTTA
CCAGACAACCATTACCTGTCGACACAATCTGTCCTTTCGAAAGATCCCAACGAAAAGCGTGACCACATGG
TCCTTCTTGAGTTTGTAACTGCTGCTGGGATTACACATGGCATGGATGAGCTCTACAAATAATAAATGTC
CAGACCTGCAGGCATGCAAG
